Addgene plasmid #19386: pCM5.46
Depositing lab: Geraldine Seydoux. Depositing organization: Johns Hopkins University and School of Medicine. Publication: 3' UTRs are the primary regulators of gene expression in the C. elegans germline. Merritt C, Rasoloson D, Ko D, Seydoux G. Curr Biol. 2008 Oct 14;18(19):1476-82. doi: 10.1016/j.cub.2008.08.013. Epub 2008 Sep 25. PubMed 18818082.
Backbone
  Vector backbone: pDONRP2RP3
  Backbone size w/o insert (bp): 2641
  Vector type: Worm Expression
Growth in bacteria
  Bacterial resistance: Kanamycin, 50 μg/mL
  Growth temperature: 37°C
  Growth strain: DH5alpha
  Growth instructions: DH5alpha
  Copy number: Unknown
Gene/Insert
  Gene/Insert name: pgl-3 3'utr in pDONRP2RP3
  Species: C. elegans (nematode)
  Insert size (bp): 201
  GenBank ID: NM_071877
  Entrez Gene: pgl-3 (a.k.a. CELE_C18G1.4)
  Cloning method: Gateway Cloning; 5′ cloning site attP2R (destroyed during cloning); 3′ cloning site attP3 (destroyed during cloning)
  Sequencing primers: 5′ M13Forward
Terms and licenses: Academic/Nonprofit Terms; Industry Terms: Not Available to Industry
How to cite: pCM5.46 was a gift from Geraldine Seydoux (Addgene plasmid # 19386 ; http://n2t.net/addgene:19386 ; RRID:Addgene_19386)
