[The description below was written by a language model from this plasmid's Addgene catalogue record and pLannotate feature annotations shown in this document.]
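Description:
pCM5.46 is a Gateway entry clone built in the pDONRP2RP3 donor backbone, carrying the 3′ untranslated region of the C. elegans germline gene pgl-3 (an insert of about 200 bp in a plasmid of roughly 2.8 kb). The fragment was introduced by a BP recombination reaction that consumed the donor vector's attP2R and attP3 sites. The annotation accordingly shows the insert region bracketed by an attR2 site on one side and, on the other, an attL-type site containing the attB3 core. The software labels this second site as an attL1 fragment, but in this backbone it most likely corresponds to attL3. These flanking sites make the plasmid a third-position (3′ element) entry clone for multisite Gateway assembly.

The plasmid is maintained in E. coli through a high-copy ColE1/pUC-type origin and selected with kanamycin via an aminoglycoside phosphotransferase gene. Other annotated elements are standard donor-vector features: rrnB T1 and T2 terminators that insulate the cloning site from upstream transcription, a T7 promoter next to the recombination cassette, and short lacI and lacZα remnants with no functional role. Although catalogued as a worm expression vector, the plasmid contains no nematode promoter, coding sequence or transformation marker, so it is not expressed on its own. It is instead meant to be combined in an LR reaction with a promoter entry clone, a coding or reporter entry clone and a destination vector to build transgenes ending in the pgl-3 3′ UTR. The associated publication indicates that such constructs were used to study how 3′ UTRs regulate gene expression in the C. elegans germline.
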