Features (pLannotate 1.2.2; 10 found; start..end, strand, type, name):
    121..213     +  CDS            lacI (fragment): lac repressor; lacI; The lac repressor binds to the lac operator to inhibit transcription in E. coli. This inhibition can be relieved by adding lactose or isopropyl-β-D-thiogalactopyranoside (IPTG).
    268..295     -  terminator     rrnB T2 terminator: transcription terminator T2 from the E. coli rrnB gene
    427..470     +  terminator     rrnB T1 terminator: Escherichia coli rrnB; transcription terminator T1 from the E. coli rrnB gene
    517..553     -  CDS            lacZα (fragment): LacZα fragment of β-galactosidase; lacZ fragment
    624..747     -  protein_bind   attR2: mutant version of attR; recombination site for the Gateway® LR reaction LR Clonase™
    949..969     -  protein_bind   attB3: mutant version of attB; core recombination site for the Gateway® BP reaction BP Clonase™
    960..1045    -  protein_bind   attL1 (fragment): mutant version of attL; recombination site for the Gateway® LR reaction LR Clonase™
   1082..1100    -  promoter       T7 promoter: promoter for bacteriophage T7 RNA polymerase
   1234..2043    +  CDS            KanR: aminoglycoside phosphotransferase; aph(3')-Ia; confers resistance to kanamycin in bacteria or G418 (Geneticin®) in eukaryotes
   2190..2778    +  rep_origin     ori: high-copy-number ColE1/pMB1/pBR322/pUC origin of replication
>Addgene plasmid #19386 | pCM5.46 | depositor full sequence | sequence record 9039 | Author sequence
CTTTCCTGCGTTATCCCCTGATTCTGTGGATAACCGTATTACCGCCTTTGAGTGAGCTGATACCGCTCGC
CGCAGCCGAACGACCGAGCGCAGCGAGTCAGTGAGCGAGGAAGCGGAAGAGCGCCCAATACGCAAACCGC
CTCTCCCCGCGCGTTGGCCGATTCATTAATGCAGCTGGCACGACAGGTTTCCCGACTGGAAAGCGGGCAG
TGAGCGCAACGCAATTAATACGCGTACCGCTAGCCAGGAAGAGTTTGTAGAAACGCAAAAAGGCCATCCG
TCAGGATGGCCTTCTGCTTAGTTTGATGCCTGGCAGTTTATGGCGGGCGTCCTGCCCGCCACCCTCCGGG
CCGTTGCTTCACAACGTTCAAATCCGCTCCCGGCGGATTTGTCCTACTCAGGAGAGCGTTCACCGACAAA
CAACAGATAAAACGAAAGGCCCAGTCTTCCGACTGAGCCTTTCGTTTTATTTGATGCCTGGCAGTTCCCT
ACTCTCGCGTTAACGCTAGCATGGATGTTTTCCCAGTCACGACGTTGTAAAACGACGGCCAGTCTTAAGC
TCGGGCCCTGCAGCTCTAGAGCTCGAATTCTACAGGTCACTAATACCATCTAAGTAGTTGATTCATAGTG
ACTGCATATGTTGTGTTTTACAGTATTATGTAGTCTGTTTTTTATGCAAAATCTAATTTAATATATTGAT
ATTTATATCATTTTACGTTTCTCGTTCAACTTTCTTGTACAAAGTGGGATAAGCCTTCAAATTTCAACGT
TTTATTGGTTGTATATTTTGAATATGTACTGATTACGTATTCACAAGTTTTAGGTTCTCTTTTTTCTAAA
TGATGTAAAATTTCCCAAATCATGTTTTATTTATTGAACCCCGTTTTATTGTGATCCAAGTAAATGTTTG
TACTTCTATAGGAATCAGATGAATTTCGCTTTCAGACTCAACTTTATTATACAAAGTTGGCATTATAAAA
AAGCATTGCTTATCAATTTGTTGCAACGAACAGGTCACTATCAGTCAAAATAAAATCATTATTTGGAGCT
CCATGGTAGCGTTAACGCGGCCGCGATATCCCCTATAGTGAGTCGTATTACATGGTCATAGCTGTTTCCT
GGCAGCTCTGGCCCGTGTCTCAAAATCTCTGATGTTACATTGCACAAGATAAAAATATATCATCATGAAC
AATAAAACTGTCTGCTTACATAAACAGTAATACAAGGGGTGTTATGAGCCATATTCAACGGGAAACGTCG
AGGCCGCGATTAAATTCCAACATGGATGCTGATTTATATGGGTATAAATGGGCTCGCGATAATGTCGGGC
AATCAGGTGCGACAATCTATCGCTTGTATGGGAAGCCCGATGCGCCAGAGTTGTTTCTGAAACATGGCAA
AGGTAGCGTTGCCAATGATGTTACAGATGAGATGGTCAGACTAAACTGGCTGACGGAATTTATGCCTCTT
CCGACCATCAAGCATTTTATCCGTACTCCTGATGATGCATGGTTACTCACCACTGCGATCCCCGGAAAAA
CAGCATTCCAGGTATTAGAAGAATATCCTGATTCAGGTGAAAATATTGTTGATGCGCTGGCAGTGTTCCT
GCGCCGGTTGCATTCGATTCCTGTTTGTAATTGTCCTTTTAACAGCGATCGCGTATTTCGTCTCGCTCAG
GCGCAATCACGAATGAATAACGGTTTGGTTGATGCGAGTGATTTTGATGACGAGCGTAATGGCTGGCCTG
TTGAACAAGTCTGGAAAGAAATGCATAAACTTTTGCCATTCTCACCGGATTCAGTCGTCACTCATGGTGA
TTTCTCACTTGATAACCTTATTTTTGACGAGGGGAAATTAATAGGTTGTATTGATGTTGGACGAGTCGGA
ATCGCAGACCGATACCAGGATCTTGCCATCCTATGGAACTGCCTCGGTGAGTTTTCTCCTTCATTACAGA
AACGGCTTTTTCAAAAATATGGTATTGATAATCCTGATATGAATAAATTGCAGTTTCATTTGATGCTCGA
TGAGTTTTTCTAATCAGAATTGGTTAATTGGTTGTAACACTGGCAGAGCATTACGCTGACTTGACGGGAC
GGCGCAAGCTCATGACCAAAATCCCTTAACGTGAGTTACGCGTCGTTCCACTGAGCGTCAGACCCCGTAG
AAAAGATCAAAGGATCTTCTTGAGATCCTTTTTTTCTGCGCGTAATCTGCTGCTTGCAAACAAAAAAACC
ACCGCTACCAGCGGTGGTTTGTTTGCCGGATCAAGAGCTACCAACTCTTTTTCCGAAGGTAACTGGCTTC
AGCAGAGCGCAGATACCAAATACTGTCCTTCTAGTGTAGCCGTAGTTAGGCCACCACTTCAAGAACTCTG
TAGCACCGCCTACATACCTCGCTCTGCTAATCCTGTTACCAGTGGCTGCTGCCAGTGGCGATAAGTCGTG
TCTTACCGGGTTGGACTCAAGACGATAGTTACCGGATAAGGCGCAGCGGTCGGGCTGAACGGGGGGTTCG
TGCACACAGCCCAGCTTGGAGCGAACGACCTACACCGAACTGAGATACCTACAGCGTGAGCATTGAGAAA
GCGCCACGCTTCCCGAAGGGAGAAAGGCGGACAGGTATCCGGTAAGCGGCAGGGTCGGAACAGGAGAGCG
CACGAGGGAGCTTCCAGGGGGAAACGCCTGGTATCTTTATAGTCCTGTCGGGTTTCGCCACCTCTGACTT
GAGCGTCGATTTTTGTGATGCTCGTCAGGGGGGCGGAGCCTATGGAAAAACGCCAGCAACGCGGCCTTTT
TACGGTTCCTGGCCTTTTGCTGGCCTTTTGCTCACATGTT
