>Addgene plasmid #19386 | pCM5.46 | addgene partial sequence | sequence record 25193 | M13Forward
NNNNNNNNTCTNGAGCTCGNTTCTACAGGTCACTAATACCATCTAAGTAGTTGGTTCATAGTGACTGCAT
ATGTTGTGTTTTACAGTATTATGTAGTCTGTTTTTTATGCAAAATCTAATTTAATATATTGATATTTATA
TCATTTTACGTTTCTCGTTCAACTTTCTTGTACAAAGTGGGATAAGCCTTCAAATTTCAACGTTTTATTG
GTTGTATATTTTGAATATGTACTGATTACGTATTCACAAGTTTTAGGTTCTCTTTTTTCTAAATGATGTA
AAATTTCCCAAATCATGTTTTATTTATTGAACCCCGTTTTATTGTGATCCAAGTAAATGTTTGTACTTCT
ATAGGAATCAGATGAATTTCGCTTTCAGACTCAACTTTATTATACAAAGTTGGCATTATAAAAAAGCATT
GCTTATCAATTTGTTGCAACGAACAGGTCACTATCAGTCAAAATAAAATCATTATTTGGAGCTCCATGGT
AGCGTTAACGCGGCCGCGATATCCCCTATAGTGAGTCGTATTACATGGTCATAGCTGTTTCCTGGCAGCT
CTGGCCCGTGTCTCAAAATCTCTGATGTTACATTGCACAAGATAAAAATATATCATCATGAACAATAAAA
CTGTCTGCTTACATAAACAGTAATACAAGGGGTGTTATGAGCCATATTCAACGGGAAACGTCGAGGCCGC
GATTAAATTCCAACATGGNTGCTGANTTATATGGGTATAAATGGGCTCGCGANNNNNNNNGGGNNNNNGG
NNNNNANNNNNNNNNNNNNNNTGNNNGCCCGATGCCNCCNNAANTTGNTTNNTGAAANNNTGGNNAAGGT
AGCNNNNNNCNNNNN
